>Addgene plasmid #186868 | pTRE3G-WHG cGASdeltaN-HA | addgene full sequence | sequence record 366570 | Addgene Partial NGS Result
CATATATGGAGTTCCGCGTTACATAACTTACGGTAAATGGCCCGCCTGGCTGACCGCCCAACGACCCCCG
CCCATTGACGTCAATAATGACGTATGTTCCCATAGTAACGCCAATAGGGACTTTCCATTGACGTCAATGG
GTGGAGTATTTACGGTAAACTGCCCACTTGGCAGTACATCAAGTGTATCATATGCCAAGTACGCCCCCTA
TTGACGTCAATGACGGTAAATGGCCCGCCTGGCATTATGCCCAGTACATGACCTTATGGGACTTTCCTAC
TTGGCAGTACATCTACGTATTAGTCATCGCTATTACCATGGTGATGCGGTTTTGGCAGTACATCAATGGG
CGTGGATAGCGGTTTGACTCACGGGGATTTCCAAGTCTCCACCCCATTGACGTCAATGGGAGTTTGTTTT
GGCACCAAAATCAACGGGACTTTCCAAAATGTCGTAACAACTCCGCCCCATTGACGCAAATGGGCGGTAG
GCGTGTACGGTGGGAGGTCTATATAAGCAGAGCTCAATAAAAGAGCCCACAACCCCTCACTCGGCGCGCC
AGTCTTCCGATAGACTGCGTCGCCCGGGTACCCGTATTCCCAATAAAGCCTCTTGCTGTTTGCATCCGAA
TCGTGGTCTCGCTGTTCCTTGGGAGGGTCTCCTCTGAGTGATTGACTACCCACGACGGGGGTCTTTCATT
TGGGGGCTCGTCCGGGATTTGGAGACCCCTGCCCAGGGACCACCGACCCACCACCGGGAGGTAAGCTGGC
CAGCAACTTATCTGTGTCTGTCCGATTGTCTAGTGTCTATGTTTGATGTTATGCGCCTGCGTCTGTACTA
GTTAGCTAACTAGCTCTGTATCTGGCGGACCCGTGGTGGAACTGACGAGTTCTGAACACCCGGCCGCAAC
CCTGGGAGACGTCCCAGGGACTTTGGGGGCCGTTTTTGTGGCCCGACCTGAGGAAGGGAGTCGATGTGGA
ATCCGACCCCGTCAGGATATGTGGTTCTGGTAGGAGACGAGAACCTAAAACAGTTCCCGCCTCCGTCTGA
ATTTTTGCTTTCGGTTTGGAACCGAAGCCGCGCGTCTTGTCTGCTGCAGCGCTGCAGCATCGTTCTGTGT
TGTCTCTGTCTGACTGTGTTTCTGTATTTGTCTGAAAATTAGGGCCAGACTGTTACCACTCCCTTAAGTT
TGACCTTAGGTCACTGGAAAGATGTCGAGCGGATCGCTCACAACCAGTCGGTAGATGTCAAGAAGAGACG
TTGGGTTACCTTCTGCTCTGCAGAATGGCCAACCTTTAACGTCGGATGGCCGCGAGACGGCACCTTTAAC
CGAGACCTCATCACCCAGGTTAAGATCAAGGTCTTTTCACCTGGCCCGCATGGACACCCAGACCAGGTCC
CCTACATCGTGACCTGGGAAGCCTTGGCTTTTGACCCCCCTCCCTGGGTCAAGCCCTTTGTACACCCTAA
GCCTCCGCCTCCTCTTCCTCCATCCGCCCCGTCTCTCCCCCTTGAACCTCCTCGTTCGACCCCGCCTCGA
TCCTCCCTTTATCCAGCCCTCACTCCTTCTCTAGGCGCCGGAATTGAAGATCTCGATGAGGCCCTTTCGT
CTTCACTCGAGTTTACTCCCTATCAGTGATAGAGAACGTATGAAGAGTTTACTCCCTATCAGTGATAGAG
AACGTATGCAGACTTTACTCCCTATCAGTGATAGAGAACGTATAAGGAGTTTACTCCCTATCAGTGATAG
AGAACGTATGACCAGTTTACTCCCTATCAGTGATAGAGAACGTATCTACAGTTTACTCCCTATCAGTGAT
AGAGAACGTATATCCAGTTTACTCCCTATCAGTGATAGAGAACGTATGTCGAGGTAGGCGTGTACGGTGG
GCGCCTATAAAAGCAGAGCTCGTTTAGTGAACCGTCAGATCGCCTGGAGCAATTCCACAACACTTTTGTC
TTATACTTGGATCCGCCACCATGCCTGGGGCCAGGAAGCTCCCGGCGGTTTTGGAGAAGTTGAAGCTCAG
CCGCCAGGAAATCTGCGAGGCGGCGGAGGTGGTGAACGGGGTTGTGGACCACCTGCTGCGCAGACTGCAG
AAGTGCGACTCCGAGTTCAGAGGCGTCGGGCTGCTGCGCACCGGGAGCTACTATGAGCACGTGAAGATTT
CTGCACCTAATGAATTTGACGTCATGTTTAAACTGGAAGTCCCCAGAATTCAACTAGAAGAATATTCCAA
CACTGGTGCATATTACTTTGTGAAATTTAAAAGAAATCCGAAAGAAAATCCTCTGTGTCAGTTTTTAGAA
GGTGAAATATTATCAGCTTCTAAGATGCTGTCAAAGTTTAGGAAAATCATTAAGGAAGAAATTAACAACA
TTAAAGATACAGATGTCATCCTGAAGAGGAAAAGAGGAGGGAGCCCTGCTGTAACACTTCTTATTAGTGA
AAAAATATCTGTGGATATAACCCTGGCTTTGGAATCAAAGAGTAGTAGCTGGCCTGCTAGCACCCAAGAA
GGCCTGCCCATTAAAGACTGGCTTTCAGGAAAAGTTAGGACGCAACTAAGACTAAAGCCATTTTACCTTG
TACCCAAGCATGCAAAGGAAGGAAATGGTTTCCAAGAAGAAACATGGCGGCTATCCTTCTCTCACATTGA
AAAGGAAATTTTGAACAATCATGGAGAAACTAAAACGTGCTGTGAAAACAAAAAAGTGAAATGTTGCAGG
AAAGATTGTTTAAAACTAATGAAATACCTTTTAGAACAGCTGAAAGAAAGGTTTAAAGACAAAAAACATC
TGGATAAATTCTCTTCTTATCATGTGAAAACTGCCTTCTTTCATGTATGTACCGAGAACCCAAAAGACAG
TCAGTGGGACCCCAAAGACCTGGGCCTCTGCTTTGATAAATGCGTGATATACTTTCTTCAGTGCCTCAGT
ACAGAACAACTTGGGAATTATTTTATTCCTGGATTCAATCTATTCTCTAGCAACTTAATTGACAAAAGAA
GTAAAGAATTTCTGTCAAAGCAAATTGAATATGAAAGAAACAATGAGTATCCAGTTTTTGGTAAATGTTA
CCCATACGATGTTCCAGATTACGCTTGAGCGGCCGCGCCGGCGGGCCCGAATTCTACCGGGTAGGGGAGG
CGCTTTTCCCAAGGCAGTCTGGAGCATGCGCTTTAGCAGCCCCGCTGGGCACTTGGCGCTACACAAGTGG
CCTCTGGCCTCGCACACATTCCACATCCACCGGTAGGCGCCAACCGGCTCCGTTCTTTGGTGGCCCCTTC
GCGCCACCTTCTACTCCTCCCCTAGTCAGGAAGTTCCCCCCCGCCCCGCAGCTCGCGTCGTGCAGGACGT
GACAAATGGAAGTAGCACGTCTCACTAGTCTCGTGCAGATGGACAGCACCGCTGAGCAATGGAAGCGGGT
AGGCCTTTGGGGCAGCGGCCAATAGCAGCTTTGCTCCTTCGCTTTCTGGGCTCAGAGGCTGGGAAGGGGT
GGGTCCGGGGGCGGGCTCAGGGGCGGGCNNNNNNNNNNNNNNNNNNNSCYCKTGGTTTTGGGGGCNARGG
GGNGGGGAGGGGGBGGGCCNGGGGGCGGGCTCRGGGGCGGGCTCAGGGGCGGGGCGGGCGCCCGAAGGTC
CTCCGGAGGCCCGGCATTCTGCACGCTTCAAAAGCGCACGTCTGCCGCGCTGTTCTCCTCTTCCTCATCT
CCGGGCCTTTCGACCTGCAGCCCAAGCTTACCATGACCGAGTACAAGCCCACGGTGCGCCTCGCCACCCG
CGACGACGTCCCCAGGGCCGTACGCACCCTCGCCGCCGCGTTCGCCGACTACCCCGCCACGCGCCACACC
GTCGATCCGGACCGCCACATCGAGCGGGTCACCGAGCTGCAAGAACTCTTCCTCACGCGCGTCGGGCTCG
ACATCGGCAAGGTGTGGGTCGCGGACGACGGCGCCGCGGTGGCGGTCTGGACCACGCCGGAGAGCGTCGA
AGCGGGGGCGGTGTTCGCCGAGATCGGCCCGCGCATGGCCGAGTTGAGCGGTTCCCGGCTGGCCGCGCAG
CAACAGATGGAAGGCCTCCTGGCGCCGCACCGGCCCAAGGAGCCCGCGTGGTTCCTGGCCACCGTCGGCG
TCTCGCCCGACCACCAGGGCAAGGGTCTGGGCAGCGCCGTCGTGCTCCCCGGAGTGGAGGCGGCCGAGCG
CGCCGGGGTGCCCGCCTTCCTGGAGACCTCCGCGCCCCGCAACCTCCCCTTCTACGAGCGGCTCGGCTTC
ACCGTCACCGCCGACGTCGAGGTGCCCGAAGGACCGCGCACCTGGTGCATGACCCGCAAGCCCGGTGCCT
GACGCCCGCCCCACGACCCGCAGCGCCCGACCGAAAGGAGCGCACGACCCCATGCATCGGCGTCTCGAGA
TATCAGTGGTCCAGGCTCTAGTTTTGACTCAACAATATCACCAGCTGAAGCCTATAGAGTACGAGCCATA
GATAAAATAAAAGATTTTATTTAGTCTCCAGAAAAAGGGGGGAATGAAAGACCCCACCTGTAGGTTTGGC
AAGCTAGCTTAAGTAACGCCATTTTGCAAGGCATGGAAAAATACATAACTGAGAATAGAGAAGTTCAGAT
CAAGGTCAGGAACAGATGGAACAGGGTCGACCCTAGAGAACCATCAGATGTTTCCAGGGTGCCCCAAGGA
CCTGAAATGACCCTGTGCCTTATTTGAACTAACCAATCAGTTCGCTTCTCGCTTCTGTTCGCGCGCTTCT
GCTCCCCGAGCTCAATAAAAGAGCCCACAACCCCTCACTCGGGGCGCCAGTCCTCCGATTGACTGAGTCG
CCCGGGTACCCGTGTATCCAATAAACCCTCTTGCAGTTGCATCCGACTTGTGGTCTCGCTGTTCCTTGGG
AGGGTCTCCTCTGAGTGATTGACTACCCGTCAGCGGGGGTCTTTCATTTGGGGGCTCGTCCGGGATCGGG
AGACCCCTGCCCAGGGACCACCGACCCACCACCGGGAGGTAAGCTGGCTGCCTCGCGCGTTTCGGTGATG
ACGGTGAAAACCTCTGACACATGCAGCTCCCGGAGACGGTCACAGCTTGTCTGTAAGCGGATGCCGGGAG
CAGACAAGCCCGTCAGGGCGCGTCAGCGGGTGTTGGCGGGTGTCGGGGCGCAGCCATGACCCAGTCACGT
AGCGATAGCGGAGTGTAGATCCGGCTGTGGAATGTGTGTCAGTTAGGGTGTGGAAAGTCCCCAGGCTCCC
CAGCAGGCAGAAGTATGCAAAGCATGCATCTCAATTAGTCAGCAACCAGGTGTGGAAAGTCCCCAGGCTC
CCCAGCAGGCAGAAGTATGCAAAGCATGCATCTCAATTAGTCAGCAACCATAGTCCCGCCCCTAACTCCG
CCCATCCCGCCCCTAACTCCGCCCAGTTCCGCCCATTCTCCGCCCCATGGCTGACTAATTTTTTTTATTT
ATGCAGAGGCCGAGGCCGCCTCGGCCTCTGAGCTATTCCAGAAGTAGTGAGGAGGCTTTTTTGGAGGCCT
AGGCTTTTGCAAAAAGCTTACTGGCTTAACTATGCGGCATCAGAGCAGATTGTACTGAGAGTGCACCATA
TGCGGTGTGAAATACCGCACAGATGCGTAAGGAGAAAATACCGCATCAGGCGCTCTTCCGCTTCCTCGCT
CACTGACTCGCTGCGCTCGGTCGTTCGGCTGCGGCGAGCGGTATCAGCTCACTCAAAGGCGGTAATACGG
TTATCCACAGAATCAGGGGATAACGCAGGAAAGAACATGTGAGCAAAAGGCCAGCAAAAGGCCAGGAACC
GTAAAAAGGCCGCGTTGCTGGCGTTTTTCCATAGGCTCCGCCCCCCTGACGAGCATCACAAAAATCGACG
CTCAAGTCAGAGGTGGCGAAACCCGACAGGACTATAAAGATACCAGGCGTTTCCCCCTGGAAGCTCCCTC
GTGCGCTCTCCTGTTCCGACCCTGCCGCTTACCGGATACCTGTCCGCCTTTCTCCCTTCGGGAAGCGTGG
CGCTTTCTCATAGCTCACGCTGTAGGTATCTCAGTTCGGTGTAGGTCGTTCGCTCCAAGCTGGGCTGTGT
GCACGAACCCCCCGTTCAGCCCGACCGCTGCGCCTTATCCGGTAACTATCGTCTTGAGTCCAACCCGGTA
AGACACGACTTATCGCCACTGGCAGCAGCCACTGGTAACAGGATTAGCAGAGCGAGGTATGTAGGCGGTG
CTACAGAGTTCTTGAAGTGGTGGCCTAACTACGGCTACACTAGAAGGACAGTATTTGGTATCTGCGCTCT
GCTGAAGCCAGTTACCTTCGGAAAAAGAGTTGGTAGCTCTTGATCCGGCAAACAAACCACCGCTGGTAGC
GGTGGTTTTTTTGTTTGCAAGCAGCAGATTACGCGCAGAAAAAAAGGATCTCAAGAAGATCCTTTGATCT
TTTCTACGGGGTCTGACGCTCAGTGGAACGAAAACTCACGTTAAGGGATTTTGGTCATGAGATTATCAAA
AAGGATCTTCACCTAGATCCTTTTAAATTAAAAATGAAGTTTTAAATCAATCTAAAGTATATATGAGTAA
ACTTGGTCTGACAGTTACCAATGCTTAATCAGTGAGGCACCTATCTCAGCGATCTGTCTATTTCGTTCAT
CCATAGTTGCCTGACTCCCCGTCGTGTAGATAACTACGATACGGGAGGGCTTACCATCTGGCCCCAGTGC
TGCAATGATACCGCGAGACCCACGCTCACCGGCTCCAGATTTATCAGCAATAAACCAGCCAGCCGGAAGG
GCCGAGCGCAGAAGTGGTCCTGCAACTTTATCCGCCTCCATCCAGTCTATTAATTGTTGCCGGGAAGCTA
GAGTAAGTAGTTCGCCAGTTAATAGTTTGCGCAACGTTGTTGCCATTGCTGCAGGCATCGTGGTGTCACG
CTCGTCGTTTGGTATGGCTTCATTCAGCTCCGGTTCCCAACGATCAAGGCGAGTTACATGATCCCCCATG
TTGTGCAAAAAAGCGGTTAGCTCCTTCGGTCCTCCGATCGTTGTCAGAAGTAAGTTGGCCGCAGTGTTAT
CACTCATGGTTATGGCAGCACTGCATAATTCTCTTACTGTCATGCCATCCGTAAGATGCTTTTCTGTGAC
TGGTGAGTACTCAACCAAGTCATTCTGAGAATAGTGTATGCGGCGACCGAGTTGCTCTTGCCCGGCGTCA
ACACGGGATAATACCGCGCCACATAGCAGAACTTTAAAAGTGCTCATCATTGGAAAACGTTCTTCGGGGC
GAAAACTCTCAAGGATCTTACCGCTGTTGAGATCCAGTTCGATGTAACCCACTCGTGCACCCAACTGATC
TTCAGCATCTTTTACTTTCACCAGCGTTTCTGGGTGAGCAAAAACAGGAAGGCAAAATGCCGCAAAAAAG
GGAATAAGGGCGACACGGAAATGTTGAATACTCATACTCTTCCTTTTTCAATATTATTGAAGCATTTATC
AGGGTTATTGTCTCATGAGCGGATACATATTTGAATGTATTTAGAAAAATAAACAAATAGGGGTTCCGCG
CACATTTCCCCGAAAAGTGCCACCTGACGTCTAAGAAACCATTATTATCATGACATTAACCTATAAAAAT
AGGCGTATCACGAGGCCCTTTCGTCTTCAAGAATTAGCTTGGCCATTGCATACGTTGTATCCATATCATA
ATATGTACATTTATATTGGCTCATGTCCAACATTACCGCCATGTTGACATTGATTATTGACTAGTTATTA
ATAGTAATCAATTACGGGGTCATTAGTTCATAGCC
Features (pLannotate 1.2.2; 20 found; start..end, strand, type, name):
    321..524     +  promoter       CMV promoter: human cytomegalovirus (CMV) immediate early promoter
    525..700     +  LTR            5' LTR (truncated): truncated long terminal repeat from Moloney murine sarcoma virus
    822..1096    +  misc_feature   MESV Ψ (fragment): packaging signal of murine embryonic stem cell virus
   1163..1579    +  CDS            gag (truncated): truncated Moloney murine leukemia virus (MMLV) gag gene lacking the start codon
   1619..1968    +  promoter       TRE3GV promoter: 3rd-generation Tet-responsive promoter that can be activated by binding of Tet-On® 3G, optimized for retroviral and lentiviral vectors
   1984..3069    +  CDS            CGAS (fragment): CGAS_HUMAN - Also known as C6orf150 From Homo sapiens (Human).
   3079..3106    +  CDS            3xHA (fragment): three tandem HA epitope tags
   3139..3528    +  promoter       PGK promoter (fragment): mouse phosphoglycerate kinase 1 promoter
   3575..3722    +  promoter       PGK promoter (fragment): mouse phosphoglycerate kinase 1 promoter
   3743..4342    +  CDS            PuroR: puromycin N-acetyltransferase; pac from Streptomyces alboniger; confers resistance to puromycin
   4409..4481    +  CDS            env (fragment): murine leukemia virus gPr80 envelope polyprotein precursor; env; proteolytically cleaved into gp70SU and p15TM subunits
   4523..4948    +  LTR            3' LTR (ΔU3): self-inactivating 3' long terminal repeat (LTR) from Moloney murine leukemia virus
   5017..5057    +  CDS            rop (fragment): Rop protein, which maintains plasmids at low copy number; rop
   5159..5197    +  misc_feature   bom (fragment): basis of mobility region from pBR322
   5214..5543    +  promoter       SV40 promoter: SV40 enhancer and early promoter
   5549..5650    +  misc_feature   bom (fragment): basis of mobility region from pBR322
   5836..6424    -  rep_origin     ori: high-copy-number ColE1/pMB1/pBR322/pUC origin of replication
   6595..7455    -  CDS            AmpR: β-lactamase; bla; confers resistance to ampicillin, carbenicillin, and related antibiotics
   7456..7560    -  promoter       AmpR promoter: bla
   7746..320     +  enhancer       CMV enhancer (across the origin): human cytomegalovirus immediate early enhancer
