[The description below was written by a language model from this plasmid's Addgene catalogue record and pLannotate feature annotations shown in this document.]
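Description:
pTRE3G-WHG cGASdeltaN-HA is a gammaretroviral transfer plasmid built on the pRetroX-TRE3G backbone for doxycycline-dependent expression of a truncated white-handed gibbon (Hylobates lar) cGAS in mammalian cells. In bacteria it is maintained through a high-copy ColE1/pUC-type origin and selected with ampicillin via the β-lactamase gene. The viral portion begins with a hybrid 5' end in which the CMV enhancer and promoter are fused to a truncated LTR, which drives transcription of the genomic RNA in packaging cells. This is followed by a Ψ packaging signal and a truncated, start-codon-less gag segment that aids encapsidation. The annotated 3' LTR carries a U3 deletion, a self-inactivating design that removes LTR promoter activity after integration so that the internal promoters control expression.

The payload sits downstream of the TRE3GV promoter, a third-generation Tet-responsive promoter adapted for viral vectors that is activated by the Tet-On 3G transactivator in the presence of doxycycline. The transactivator is not encoded here and must be supplied separately. The insert, preceded by a Kozak sequence, encodes residues 193–557 of gibbon cGAS, lacking the N-terminal region, with a C-terminal HA tag. The automated annotation labels this ORF as a fragment of human CGAS by homology and matches the tag to part of a 3xHA element, consistent with a single HA epitope. A mouse PGK promoter then drives puromycin N-acetyltransferase for selection of transduced cells. An SV40 promoter and pBR322-derived remnants lie in the plasmid backbone outside the LTRs. The construct was made to compare self-DNA sensing by cyclic GMP-AMP synthases from different mammalian species, here testing the contribution of the N-terminal domain.
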