Addgene plasmid #186868: pTRE3G-WHG cGASdeltaN-HA
Purpose: Doxycycline-dependent expression of white-handed gibbon cGAS gene in mammalian cells by retroviral transduction
Depositing lab: Jonathan Kagan. Depositing organization: Boston Children's Hospital. Publication: Species-specific self-DNA detection mechanisms by mammalian cyclic GMP-AMP synthases. Mosallanejad K, Kennedy SN, Bahleda KM, Slavik KM, Zhou W, Govande AA, Hancks DC, Kranzusch PJ, Kagan JC. Sci Immunol. 2023 Jan 20;8(79):eabp9765. doi: 10.1126/sciimmunol.abp9765. Epub 2023 Jan 20. PubMed 36662885.
Backbone
  Vector backbone: pRetroX-TRE3G Vector
  Backbone manufacturer: Takara Bio
  Backbone size w/o insert (bp): 6600
  Vector type: Retroviral
  Selectable markers: Puromycin
Growth in bacteria
  Bacterial resistance: Ampicillin, 100 μg/mL
  Growth temperature: 37°C
  Growth strain: NEB Stable
  Copy number: High Copy
Gene/Insert
  Gene/Insert name: White-handed gibbon cGAS truncation mutant (193-557 a.a.) with C-terminal HA tag (alt names: cGAS; cGASdeltaN)
  Species: Synthetic; Hylobates lar
  Insert size (bp): 1134
  Mutation: N-terminal truncation
  Promoter: TRE3G
  Tag / fusion protein: HA (C terminal on insert)
  Cloning method: Ligation Independent Cloning
  Sequencing primers: 5′ pCEP_Fw (agagctcgtttagtgaaccg); 3′ MSCV_Rv (cagcggggctgctaaagcgcatgc)
Terms and licenses: Academic/Nonprofit Terms; Industry Terms: Not Available to Industry
Depositor comments: Contains Kozak sequence (gccacc) before start codon. Please visit https://www.biorxiv.org/content/10.1101/2022.03.09.483681v2 for bioRxiv preprint.
How to cite: pTRE3G-WHG cGASdeltaN-HA was a gift from Jonathan Kagan (Addgene plasmid # 186868 ; http://n2t.net/addgene:186868 ; RRID:Addgene_186868)
